Addgene plasmid #164907: pAAV-U6-pegSERPINA1-U6-Nicking-PE2-N
Purpose: Express a pegRNA targeting SERPINA1, and a nicking sgRNA and the N-terminal split-intein fragment of PE2
Depositing lab: Wen Xue. Depositing organization: University of Massachusetts, Worcester. Publication: Improved prime editors enable pathogenic allele correction and cancer modelling in adult mice. Liu P, Liang SQ, Zheng C, Mintzer E, Zhao YG, Ponnienselvan K, Mir A, Sontheimer EJ, Gao G, Flotte TR, Wolfe SA, Xue W. Nat Commun. 2021 Apr 9;12(1):2121. doi: 10.1038/s41467-021-22295-w. PubMed 33837189.
Backbone
  Vector backbone: AAV
  Vector type: AAV
Growth in bacteria
  Bacterial resistance: Ampicillin, 100 μg/mL
  Growth temperature: 37°C
  Growth strain: NEB Stable
  Copy number: High Copy
Gene/Insert
  Gene/Insert name: pegSERPINA1, Nicking sgRNA, PE2-N
Terms and licenses: Academic/Nonprofit Terms; Industry Terms: Not Available to Industry
Depositor comments: Please visit https://doi.org/10.1101/2020.12.15.422970 for bioRxiv preprint.
How to cite: pAAV-U6-pegSERPINA1-U6-Nicking-PE2-N was a gift from Wen Xue (Addgene plasmid # 164907 ; http://n2t.net/addgene:164907 ; RRID:Addgene_164907)
