[The description below was written by a language model from this plasmid's Addgene catalogue record and pLannotate feature annotations shown in this document.]
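Description:
pAAV-U6-pegSERPINA1-U6-Nicking-PE2-N is an AAV transfer plasmid that forms one half of a split-intein, dual-AAV prime editing system. It is propagated in E. coli as a high-copy plasmid through a ColE1/pUC-type origin and selected with ampicillin (AmpR under its own bla promoter). An f1 origin is also present in the backbone. AAV2 inverted terminal repeats, detected only as short fragments in the annotation, flank the payload so that it can be packaged into recombinant AAV particles. The recorded recombination-reduced growth strain fits the need to keep these repeats intact.

Between the ITRs lie three expression units. Two human U6 RNA polymerase III promoters each precede a Streptococcus pyogenes guide RNA scaffold. According to the catalogue entry, one drives a pegRNA targeting SERPINA1 and the other a nicking sgRNA that cuts the non-edited strand to favour installation of the edit. Downstream is a coding sequence annotated as the N-terminal portion of SpCas9, continuing into adjacent Cas9 sequence and fused to a DnaE N-intein fragment matched to Synechocystis, ending at a bGH polyadenylation signal. This is the N-terminal fragment of the PE2 prime editor. The feature table does not annotate a promoter for this open reading frame, although an unannotated gap sits upstream of it. The short hGLuc, MCS, bom and rop hits look like cloning remnants or incidental matches.

Because full-length PE2 exceeds AAV packaging capacity, this vector is meant to be co-delivered with a companion carrying the C-terminal intein fragment, so that protein trans-splicing rebuilds the editor in transduced cells. The associated publication concerns correction of pathogenic alleles and cancer modelling in adult mice.
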