Features (pLannotate 1.2.2; 22 found; start..end, strand, type, name):
    140..213     +  misc_RNA       gRNA scaffold: guide RNA scaffold for the Streptococcus pyogenes CRISPR/Cas9 system
    263..299     +  misc_feature   MCS (fragment): pBluescript multiple cloning site
    300..329     +  CDS            hGLuc (fragment): secreted Gaussia luciferase human codon-optimized
    330..570     +  promoter       U6 promoter: RNA polymerase III promoter for human U6 snRNA
    600..675     +  misc_RNA       gRNA scaffold: guide RNA scaffold for the Streptococcus pyogenes CRISPR/Cas9 system
    683..713     +  misc_feature   MCS (fragment): pBluescript multiple cloning site
   1128..2729    +  CDS            Cas9(N): N-terminal portion of Streptococcus pyogenes Cas9 (Zetsche et al., 2015)
   2730..3264    +  CDS            dCas9(C) (fragment): C-terminal portion of catalytically inactive Streptococcus pyogenes dCas9 carrying the N863A mutation (Zetsche et al., 2015)
   3234..3605    +  CDS            dnaE-N (fragment): DPO3A_SYNY3 - Experimental evidence at protein level: Swiss-Prot protein existence level 1. DNA polymerase III is a complex, multichain enzyme responsible for most of the replicative synthesis in bacteria. This DNA polymerase also exhibits 3' to 5' exonuclease activity. The alpha chain is the DNA polymerase (By similarity). From Synechocystis sp. (strain PCC 6803 / Kazusa).
   3603..3714    +  polyA_signal   bGH poly(A) signal: bovine growth hormone polyadenylation signal
   3854..3881    -  repeat_region  AAV2 ITR (fragment): inverted terminal repeat of adeno-associated virus serotype 2 inverted
   3910..3937    -  repeat_region  AAV2 ITR (fragment): inverted terminal repeat of adeno-associated virus serotype 2 inverted
   3953..4004    -  misc_feature   bom (fragment): basis of mobility region from pBR322
   4023..4478    +  rep_origin     f1 ori (sequence partly withheld): f1 bacteriophage origin of replication; arrow indicates direction of (+) strand synthesis
   4479..4528    -  misc_feature   bom (fragment): basis of mobility region from pBR322
   4630..4665    -  CDS            rop (fragment): Rop protein, which maintains plasmids at low copy number; rop
   4760..4864    +  promoter       AmpR promoter: bla
   4865..5725    +  CDS            AmpR: β-lactamase; bla; confers resistance to ampicillin, carbenicillin, and related antibiotics
   5896..6484    +  rep_origin     ori: high-copy-number ColE1/pMB1/pBR322/pUC origin of replication
   6557..6584    +  repeat_region  AAV2 ITR (fragment): inverted terminal repeat of adeno-associated virus serotype 2 inverted
   6613..6640    +  repeat_region  AAV2 ITR (fragment): inverted terminal repeat of adeno-associated virus serotype 2 inverted
   6694..110     +  promoter       U6 promoter (across the origin): RNA polymerase III promoter for human U6 snRNA
>Addgene plasmid #164907 | pAAV-U6-pegSERPINA1-U6-Nicking-PE2-N | addgene full sequence | sequence record 324009 | Addgene NGS Result
TCTTGGGTAGTTTGCAGTTTTAAAATTATGTTTTAAAATGGACTATCATATGCTTACCGTAACTTGAAAG
TATTTCGATTTCTTGGCTTTATATATCTTGTGGAAAGGACGAAACACCGTCCCCTCCAGGCCGTGCATAG
TTTTAGAGCTAGAAATAGCAAGTTAAAATAAGGCTAGTCCGTTATCAACTTGAAAAAGTGGGACCGAGTC
GGTCCTCTCGTCGATGGTCAGCACAGCTTTATGCACGGCCTGGAGTTTTTTTGAATTCGATATCAAGCTT
ATCGATACCGTCGACCTCGGCTGCCGCTGGAGGTGCTCAAAGAGATGGAGAGGGCCTATTTCCCATGATT
CCTTCATATTTGCATATACGATACAAGGCTGTTAGAGAGATAATTGGAATTAATTTGACTGTAAACACAA
AGATATTAGTACAAAATACGTGACGTAGAAAGTAATAATTTCTTGGGTAGTTTGCAGTTTTAAAATTATG
TTTTAAAATGGACTATCATATGCTTACCGTAACTTGAAAGTATTTCGATTTCTTGGCTTTATATATCTTG
TGGAAAGGACGAAACACCGTTCAATCATTAAGAAGACAAGTTTTAGAGCTAGAAATAGCAAGTTAAAATA
AGGCTAGTCCGTTATCAACTTGAAAAAGTGGCACCGAGTCGGTGCTTTTTTTGAATTCGATATCAAGCTT
ATCGATACCGTCGCTAGCCCGGGTCGACTAGTGATCAGTGTGCGGGAGTGTAAAGCTGGTTTAAACGTTG
TTGTTTGGGGTTGAATTACTCTTCTAGACCGCGGCGCGCCTCCATGGATATCAAGCTTATGGAGGCGGTA
CTATGTAGATGAGAATTCAGGAGCAAACTGGGAAAAGCAACTGCTTCCAAATATTTGTGATTTTTACAGT
GTAGTTTTGGAAAAACTCTTAGCCTACCAATTCTTCTAAGTGTTTTAAAATGTGGGAGCCAGTACACATG
AAGTTATAGAGTGTTTTAATGAGGCTTAAATATTTACCGTAACTATGAAATGCTACGCATATCATGCTGT
TCAGGCTCCGTGGCCACGCAACTCATACTACCGGTGCCACCATGGCTAGCCCCGCCGCCAAGCGCGTGAA
GCTGGACGACAAGAAGTACAGCATCGGCCTGGACATCGGCACCAACTCTGTGGGCTGGGCCGTGATCACC
GACGAGTACAAGGTGCCCAGCAAGAAATTCAAGGTGCTGGGCAACACCGACCGGCACAGCATCAAGAAGA
ACCTGATCGGAGCCCTGCTGTTCGACAGCGGCGAAACAGCCGAGGCCACCCGGCTGAAGAGAACCGCCAG
AAGAAGATACACCAGACGGAAGAACCGGATCTGCTATCTGCAAGAGATCTTCAGCAACGAGATGGCCAAG
GTGGACGACAGCTTCTTCCACAGACTGGAAGAGTCCTTCCTGGTGGAAGAGGATAAGAAGCACGAGCGGC
ACCCCATCTTCGGCAACATCGTGGACGAGGTGGCCTACCACGAGAAGTACCCCACCATCTACCACCTGAG
AAAGAAACTGGTGGACAGCACCGACAAGGCCGACCTGCGGCTGATCTATCTGGCCCTGGCCCACATGATC
AAGTTCCGGGGCCACTTCCTGATCGAGGGCGACCTGAACCCCGACAACAGCGACGTGGACAAGCTGTTCA
TCCAGCTGGTGCAGACCTACAACCAGCTGTTCGAGGAAAACCCCATCAACGCCAGCGGCGTGGACGCCAA
GGCCATCCTGTCTGCCAGACTGAGCAAGAGCAGACGGCTGGAAAATCTGATCGCCCAGCTGCCCGGCGAG
AAGAAGAATGGCCTGTTCGGAAACCTGATTGCCCTGAGCCTGGGCCTGACCCCCAACTTCAAGAGCAACT
TCGACCTGGCCGAGGATGCCAAACTGCAGCTGAGCAAGGACACCTACGACGACGACCTGGACAACCTGCT
GGCCCAGATCGGCGACCAGTACGCCGACCTGTTTCTGGCCGCCAAGAACCTGTCCGACGCCATCCTGCTG
AGCGACATCCTGAGAGTGAACACCGAGATCACCAAGGCCCCCCTGAGCGCCTCTATGATCAAGAGATACG
ACGAGCACCACCAGGACCTGACCCTGCTGAAAGCTCTCGTGCGGCAGCAGCTGCCTGAGAAGTACAAAGA
GATTTTCTTCGACCAGAGCAAGAACGGCTACGCCGGCTACATTGACGGCGGAGCCAGCCAGGAAGAGTTC
TACAAGTTCATCAAGCCCATCCTGGAAAAGATGGACGGCACCGAGGAACTGCTCGTGAAGCTGAACAGAG
AGGACCTGCTGCGGAAGCAGCGGACCTTCGACAACGGCAGCATCCCCCACCAGATCCACCTGGGAGAGCT
GCACGCCATTCTGCGGCGGCAGGAAGATTTTTACCCATTCCTGAAGGACAACCGGGAAAAGATCGAGAAG
ATCCTGACCTTCCGCATCCCCTACTACGTGGGCCCTCTGGCCAGGGGAAACAGCAGATTCGCCTGGATGA
CCAGAAAGAGCGAGGAAACCATCACCCCCTGGAACTTCGAGGAAGTGGTGGACAAGGGCGCTTCCGCCCA
GAGCTTCATCGAGCGGATGACCAACTTCGATAAGAACCTGCCCAACGAGAAGGTGCTGCCCAAGCACAGC
CTGCTGTACGAGTACTTCACCGTGTATAACGAGCTGACCAAAGTGAAATACGTGACCGAGGGAATGAGAA
AGCCCGCCTTCCTGAGCGGCGAGCAGAAAAAGGCCATCGTGGACCTGCTGTTCAAGACCAACCGGAAAGT
GACCGTGAAGCAGCTGAAAGAGGACTACTTCAAGAAAATCGAGTGCTTCGACTCCGTGGAAATCTCCGGC
GTGGAAGATCGGTTCAACGCCTCCCTGGGCACATACCACGATCTGCTGAAAATTATCAAGGACAAGGACT
TCCTGGACAATGAGGAAAACGAGGACATTCTGGAAGATATCGTGCTGACCCTGACACTGTTTGAGGACAG
AGAGATGATCGAGGAACGGCTGAAAACCTATGCCCACCTGTTCGACGACAAAGTGATGAAGCAGCTGAAG
CGGCGGAGATACACCGGCTGGGGCAGGCTGAGCCGGAAGCTGATCAACGGCATCCGGGACAAGCAGTCCG
GCAAGACAATCCTGGATTTCCTGAAGTCCGACGGCTTCGCCAACAGAAACTTCATGCAGCTGATCCACGA
CGACAGCCTGACCTTTAAAGAGGACATCCAGAAAGCCCAGGTGTGCCTGTCCTACGAGACAGAGATCCTG
ACAGTGGAGTATGGCCTGCTGCCAATCGGCAAGATCGTGGAGAAGAGGATCGAGTGTACCGTGTACTCTG
TGGATAACAATGGCAACATCTATACACAGCCCGTGGCACAGTGGCACGATAGGGGAGAGCAGGAGGTGTT
CGAGTATTGCCTGGAGGACGGCAGCCTGATCAGGGCAACCAAGGACCACAAGTTCATGACAGTGGATGGC
CAGATGCTGCCCATCGACGAGATTTTCGAGCGGGAGCTGGACCTGATGAGAGTGGATAACCTGCCTAATT
GAGAATTCCTAGAGCTCGCTGATCAGCCTCGACTGTGCCTTCTAGTTGCCAGCCATCTGTTGTTTGCCCC
TCCCCCGTGCCTTCCTTGACCCTGGAAGGTGCCACTCCCACTGTCCTTTCCTAATAAAATGAGGAAATTG
CATCGCATTGTCTGAGTAGGTGTCATTCTATTCTGGGGGGTGGGGTGGGGCAGGACAGCAAGGGGGAGGA
TTGGGAAGAGAATAGCAGGCATGCTGGGGAGCGGCCGCAGGAACCCCTAGTGATGGAGTTGGCCACTCCC
TCTCTGCGCGCTCGCTCGCTCACTGAGGCCGGGCGACCAAAGGTCGCCCGACGCCCGGGCGGCCTCAGTG
AGCGAGCGAGCGCGCAGCTGCCTGCAGGGGCGCCTGATGCGGTATTTTCTCCTTACGCATCTGTGCGGTA
TTTCACACCGCATA
[95 nt withheld, positions 4005-4099]
T
[46 nt withheld, positions 4101-4146]
C
[141 nt withheld, positions 4148-4288]
CCTTTGACGTTGGAGTCCACGTTCTTT
[37 nt withheld, positions 4316-4352]
ACTCTATCTCGGGCTATTCTTTTGATTTATAAGGGATTTTGCCGATTTCGGTCTATTGGTTAAAAAATGA
GCTGATTTAACAAAAATTTAACGCGAATTTTAACAAAATATTAACGTTTACAATTTTATGGTGCACTCTC
AGTACAATCTGCTCTGATGCCGCATAGTTAAGCCAGCCCCGACACCCGCCAACACCCGCTGACGCGCCCT
GACGGGCTTGTCTGCTCCCGGCATCCGCTTACAGACAAGCTGTGACCGTCTCCGGGAGCTGCATGTGTCA
GAGGTTTTCACCGTCATCACCGAAACGCGCGAGACGAAAGGGCCTCGTGATACGCCTATTTTTATAGGTT
AATGTCATGATAATAATGGTTTCTTAGACGTCAGGTGGCACTTTTCGGGGAAATGTGCGCGGAACCCCTA
TTTGTTTATTTTTCTAAATACATTCAAATATGTATCCGCTCATGAGACAATAACCCTGATAAATGCTTCA
ATAATATTGAAAAAGGAAGAGTATGAGTATTCAACATTTCCGTGTCGCCCTTATTCCCTTTTTTGCGGCA
TTTTGCCTTCCTGTTTTTGCTCACCCAGAAACGCTGGTGAAAGTAAAAGATGCTGAAGATCAGTTGGGTG
CACGAGTGGGTTACATCGAACTGGATCTCAACAGCGGTAAGATCCTTGAGAGTTTTCGCCCCGAAGAACG
TTTTCCAATGATGAGCACTTTTAAAGTTCTGCTATGTGGCGCGGTATTATCCCGTATTGACGCCGGGCAA
GAGCAACTCGGTCGCCGCATACACTATTCTCAGAATGACTTGGTTGAGTACTCACCAGTCACAGAAAAGC
ATCTTACGGATGGCATGACAGTAAGAGAATTATGCAGTGCTGCCATAACCATGAGTGATAACACTGCGGC
CAACTTACTTCTGACAACGATCGGAGGACCGAAGGAGCTAACCGCTTTTTTGCACAACATGGGGGATCAT
GTAACTCGCCTTGATCGTTGGGAACCGGAGCTGAATGAAGCCATACCAAACGACGAGCGTGACACCACGA
TGCCTGTAGCAATGGCAACAACGTTGCGCAAACTATTAACTGGCGAACTACTTACTCTAGCTTCCCGGCA
ACAATTAATAGACTGGATGGAGGCGGATAAAGTTGCAGGACCACTTCTGCGCTCGGCCCTTCCGGCTGGC
TGGTTTATTGCTGATAAATCTGGAGCCGGTGAGCGTGGAAGCCGCGGTATCATTGCAGCACTGGGGCCAG
ATGGTAAGCCCTCCCGTATCGTAGTTATCTACACGACGGGGAGTCAGGCAACTATGGATGAACGAAATAG
ACAGATCGCTGAGATAGGTGCCTCACTGATTAAGCATTGGTAACTGTCAGACCAAGTTTACTCATATATA
CTTTAGATTGATTTAAAACTTCATTTTTAATTTAAAAGGATCTAGGTGAAGATCCTTTTTGATAATCTCA
TGACCAAAATCCCTTAACGTGAGTTTTCGTTCCACTGAGCGTCAGACCCCGTAGAAAAGATCAAAGGATC
TTCTTGAGATCCTTTTTTTCTGCGCGTAATCTGCTGCTTGCAAACAAAAAAACCACCGCTACCAGCGGTG
GTTTGTTTGCCGGATCAAGAGCTACCAACTCTTTTTCCGAAGGTAACTGGCTTCAGCAGAGCGCAGATAC
CAAATACTGTTCTTCTAGTGTAGCCGTAGTTAGGCCACCACTTCAAGAACTCTGTAGCACCGCCTACATA
CCTCGCTCTGCTAATCCTGTTACCAGTGGCTGCTGCCAGTGGCGATAAGTCGTGTCTTACCGGGTTGGAC
TCAAGACGATAGTTACCGGATAAGGCGCAGCGGTCGGGCTGAACGGGGGGTTCGTGCACACAGCCCAGCT
TGGAGCGAACGACCTACACCGAACTGAGATACCTACAGCGTGAGCTATGAGAAAGCGCCACGCTTCCCGA
AGGGAGAAAGGCGGACAGGTATCCGGTAAGCGGCAGGGTCGGAACAGGAGAGCGCACGAGGGAGCTTCCA
GGGGGAAACGCCTGGTATCTTTATAGTCCTGTCGGGTTTCGCCACCTCTGACTTGAGCGTCGATTTTTGT
GATGCTCGTCAGGGGGGCGGAGCCTATGGAAAAACGCCAGCAACGCGGCCTTTTTACGGTTCCTGGCCTT
TTGCTGGCCTTTTGCTCACATGTCCTGCAGGCAGCTGCGCGCTCGCTCGCTCACTGAGGCCGCCCGGGCG
TCGGGCGACCTTTGGTCGCCCGGCCTCAGTGAGCGAGCGAGCGCGCAGAGAGGGAGTGGCCAACTCCATC
ACTAGGGGTTCCTGCGGCCTCTAGAGGTACCGAGGGCCTATTTCCCATGATTCCTTCATATTTGCATATA
CGATACAAGGCTGTTAGAGAGATAATTGGAATTAATTTGACTGTAAACACAAAGATATTAGTACAAAATA
CGTGACGTAGAAAGTAATAATT
